>Addgene plasmid #137859 | pCAGGS-mTagBFP2-T2A-iCreERT2 (PAA) | addgene full sequence | sequence record 274442 | Addgene NGS Result
CACCTGGGTCGACATTGATTATTGACTAGTTATTAATAGTAATCAATTACGGGGTCATTAGTTCATAGCC
CATATATGGAGTTCCGCGTTACATAACTTACGGTAAATGGCCCGCCTGGCTGACCGCCCAACGACCCCCG
CCCATTGACGTCAATAATGACGTATGTTCCCATAGTAACGCCAATAGGGACTTTCCATTGACGTCAATGG
GTGGAGTATTTACGGTAAACTGCCCACTTGGCAGTACATCAAGTGTATCATATGCCAAGTACGCCCCCTA
TTGACGTCAATGACGGTAAATGGCCCGCCTGGCATTATGCCCAGTACATGACCTTATGGGACTTTCCTAC
TTGGCAGTACATCTACGTATTAGTCATCGCTATTACCATGGTCGAGGTGAGCCCCACGTTCTGCTTCACT
CTCCCCATCTCCCCCCCCTCCCCACCCCCAATTTTGTATTTATTTATTTTTTAATTATTTTGTGCAGCGA
TGGGGGCGGGGGGGGGGGGGGGGCGCGCGCCGGGGGGGGGGGGGGGGGGGGGGGGGGGGGGSGGGGSGRG
GCGGAGAGGTGCGGCGGCAGCCAATCAGAGCGGCGCGCTCCGAAAGTTTCCTTTTATGGCGAGGCGGCGG
CGGCGGCGGCCCTATAAAAAGCGAAGCGCGCGGCGGGCGGGAGTCGCTGCGCGCTGCCTTCGCCCCGTGC
CCCGCTCCGCCGCCGCCTCGCGCCGCCCGCCCCGGCTCTGACTGACCGCGTTACTCCCACAGGTGAGCGG
GCGGGACGGCCCTTCTCCTCCGGGCTGTAATTAGCGCTTGGTTTAATGACGGCTTGTTTCTTTTCTGTGG
CTGCGTGAAAGCCTTGAGGGGCTCCGGGAGGGCCCTTTGTGCGGGGGGAGCGGCTCGGGGGGTGCGTGCG
TGTGTGTGTGCGTGGGGAGCGCCGCGTGCGGCTCCGCGCTGCCCGGCGGCTGTGAGCGCTGCGGGCGCGG
CGCGGGGCTTTGTGCGCTCCGCAGTGTGCGCGAGGGGAGCGCGGCCGGGGGCGGTGCCCCGCGGTGCGGG
GGGGGCTGCGAGGGGAACAAAGGCTGCGTGCGGGGTGTGTGCGTGGGGGGGTGAGCAGGGGGTGTGGGCG
CGTCGGTCGGGCTGCAACCCCCCCTGCACCCCCCTCCCCGAGTTGCTGAGCACGGCCCGGCTTCGGGTGC
GGGGCTCCGTACGGGGCGTGGCGCGGGGCTCGCCGTGCCGGGCGGGGGGTGGCGGCAGGTGGGGGTGCCG
GGCGGGGCGGGGCCGCCTCGGGCCGGGGRGGGCTCGGGGGAGGGGCGCGGCGGCCCCCGGAGCGCCGGCG
GCTGTCGAGGCGCGGCGAGCCGCAGCCATTGCCTTTTATGGTAATCGTGCGAGAGGGCGCAGGGACTTCC
TTTGTCCCAAATCTGTGCGGAGCCGAAATCTGGGAGGCGCCGCCGCACCCCCTCTAGCGGGCGCGGGGCG
AAGCGGTGCGGCGCCGGCAGGAAGGAAATGGGCGGGGAGGGCCTTCGTGCGTCGCCGCGCCGCCGTCCCC
TTCTCCCTCTCCAGCCTCGGGGCTGTCCGCGGGGGGACGGCTGCCTTCGGGGGGGACGGGGCAGGGCGGG
GTTCGGCTTCTGGCGTGTGACCGGCGGCTCTAGAGCCTCTGCTAACCATGTTCATGCCTTCTTCTTTTTC
CTACAGCTCCTGGGCAACGTGCTGGTTATTGTGCTGTCTCATCATTTTGGCAAAGAATTCGCCATGGTGT
CTAAGGGCGAAGAGCTGATTAAGGAGAACATGCACATGAAGCTGTACATGGAGGGCACCGTGGACAACCA
TCACTTCAAGTGCACATCCGAGGGCGAAGGCAAGCCCTACGAGGGCACCCAGACCATGAGAATCAAGGTG
GTCGAGGGCGGCCCTCTCCCCTTCGCCTTCGACATCCTGGCTACTAGCTTCCTCTACGGCAGCAAGACCT
TCATCAACCACACCCAGGGCATCCCCGACTTCTTCAAGCAGTCCTTCCCTGAGGGCTTCACATGGGAGAG
AGTCACCACATACGAAGACGGGGGCGTGCTGACCGCTACCCAGGACACCAGCCTCCAGGACGGCTGCCTC
ATCTACAACGTCAAGATCAGAGGGGTGAACTTCACATCCAACGGCCCTGTGATGCAGAAGAAAACACTCG
GCTGGGAGGCCTTCACCGAGACGCTGTACCCCGCTGACGGCGGCCTGGAAGGCAGAAACGACATGGCCCT
GAAGCTCGTGGGCGGGAGCCATCTGATCGCAAACGCCAAGACCACATATAGATCCAAGAAACCCGCTAAG
AACCTCAAGATGCCTGGCGTCTACTATGTGGACTACAGACTGGAAAGAATCAAGGAGGCCAACAACGAGA
CCTACGTCGAGCAGCACGAGGTGGCAGTGGCCAGATACTGCGACCTCCCTAGCAAACTGGGGCACAAGCT
TAATGGCGGCTCCGGCGGCCGCTCCGAGGGCCGCGGCAGCCTGCTGACATGCGGCGACGTGGAAGAGAAC
CCTGGCCCTGCCGCTAACCTGCTGACTGTGCACCAAAACCTGCCTGCCCTCCCTGTGGATGCCACCTCTG
ATGAAGTCAGGAAGAACCTGATGGACATGTTCAGGGACAGGCAGGCCTTCTCTGAACACACCTGGAAGAT
GCTCCTGTCTGTGTGCAGATCCTGGGCTGCCTGGTGCAAGCTGAACAACAGGAAATGGTTCCCTGCTGAA
CCTGAGGATGTGAGGGACTACCTCCTGTACCTGCAAGCCAGAGGCCTGGCTGTGAAGACCATCCAACAGC
ACCTGGGCCAGCTCAACATGCTGCACAGGAGATCTGGCCTGCCTCGCCCTTCTGACTCCAATGCTGTGTC
CCTGGTGATGAGGAGAATCAGAAAGGAGAATGTGGATGCTGGGGAGAGAGCCAAGCAGGCCCTGGCCTTT
GAACGCACTGACTTTGACCAAGTCAGATCCCTGATGGAGAACTCTGACAGATGCCAGGACATCAGGAACC
TGGCCTTCCTGGGCATTGCCTACAACACCCTGCTGCGCATTGCCGAAATTGCCAGAATCAGAGTGAAGGA
CATCTCCCGCACCGATGGTGGGAGAATGCTGATCCACATTGGCAGGACCAAGACCCTGGTGTCCACAGCT
GGTGTGGAGAAGGCCCTGTCCCTGGGGGTTACCAAGCTGGTGGAGAGATGGATCTCTGTGTCTGGTGTGG
CTGATGACCCCAACAACTACCTGTTCTGCCGGGTCAGAAAGAATGGTGTGGCTGCCCCTTCTGCCACCTC
CCAACTGTCCACCCGGGCCCTGGAAGGGATCTTTGAGGCCACCCACCGCCTGATCTATGGTGCCAAGGAT
GACTCTGGGCAGAGATACCTGGCCTGGTCTGGCCACTCTGCCAGAGTGGGTGCTGCCAGGGACATGGCCA
GGGCTGGTGTGTCCATCCCTGAAATCATGCAGGCTGGTGGCTGGACCAATGTGAACATTGTGATGAACTA
CATCAGAAACCTGGACTCTGAGACTGGGGCCATGGTGAGGCTGCTAGAGGATGGGGACCTCGAGCCATCT
GCTGGAGACATGAGAGCTGCCAACCTTTGGCCAAGCCCGCTCATGATCAAACGCTCTAAGAAGAACAGCC
TGGCCTTGTCCCTGACGGCCGACCAGATGGTCAGTGCCTTGTTGGATGCTGAGCCCCCCATACTCTATTC
CGAGTATGATCCTACCAGACCCTTCAGTGAAGCTTCGATGATGGGCTTACTGACCAACCTGGCAGACAGG
GAGCTGGTTCACATGATCAACTGGGCGAAGAGGGTGCCAGGCTTTGTGGATTTGACCCTCCATGATCAGG
TCCACCTTCTAGAATGTGCCTGGCTAGAGATCCTGATGATTGGTCTCGTCTGGCGCTCCATGGAGCACCC
AGTGAAGCTACTGTTTGCTCCTAACTTGCTCTTGGACAGGAACCAGGGAAAATGTGTAGAGGGCATGGTG
GAGATCTTCGACATGCTGCTGGCTACATCATCTCGGTTCCGCATGATGAATCTGCAGGGAGAGGAGTTTG
TGTGCCTCAAATCTATTATTTTGCTTAATTCTGGAGTGTACACATTTCTGTCCAGCACCCTGAAGTCTCT
GGAAGAGAAGGACCATATCCACCGAGTCCTGGACAAGATCACAGACACTTTGATCCACCTGATGGCCAAG
GCAGGCCTGACCCTGCAGCAGCAGCACCAGCGGCTGGCCCAGCTCCTCCTCATCCTCTCCCACATCAGGC
ACATGAGTAACAAAGGCATGGAGCATCTGTACAGCATGAAGTGCAAGAACGTGGTGCCCCTCTATGACCT
GCTGCTGGAGGCGGCGGACGCCCACCGCCTACATGCGCCCACTAGCCGTGGAGGGGCATCCGTGGAGGAG
ACGGACCAAAGCCACTTGGCCACTGCGGGCTCTACTTCATCGCATTCCTTGCAAAAGTATTACATCACGG
GGGAGGCAGAGGGTTTCCCTGCCACAGCTTGAGGCGCGCCGGATCTTTTTCCCTCTGCCAAAAATTATGG
GGACATCATGAAGCCCCTTGAGCATCTGACTTCTGGCTAATAAAGGAAATTTATTTTCATTGCAATAGTG
TGTTGGAATTTTTTGTGTCTCTCACTCGGAAGGACATATGGGAGGGCAAATCATTTAAAACATCAGAATG
AGTATTTGGTTTAGAGTTTGGCAACATATGCCCATATGCTGGCTGCCATGAACAAAGGTTGGCTATAAAG
AGGTCATCAGTATATGAAACAGCCCCCTGCTGTCCATTCCTTATTCCATAGAAAAGCCTTGACTTGAGGT
TAGATTTTTTTTATATTTTGTTTTGTGTTATTTTTTTCTTTAACATCCCTAAAATTTTCCTTACATGTTT
TACTAGCCAGATTTTTCCTCCTCTCCTGACTACTCCCAGTCATAGCTGTCCCTCTTCTCTTATGGAGATC
CCTCGACCTGCAGCCCAAGCTTGGCGTAATCATGGTCATAGCTGTTTCCTGTGTGAAATTGTTATCCGCT
CACAATTCCACACAACATACGAGCCGGAAGCATAAAGTGTAAAGCCTGGGGTGCCTAATGAGTGAGCTAA
CTCACATTAATTGCGTTGCGCTCACTGCCCGCTTTCCAGTCGGGAAACCTGTCGTGCCAGCGGATCCGCA
TCTCAATTAGTCAGCAACCATAGTCCCGCCCCTAACTCCGCCCATCCCGCCCCTAACTCCGCCCAGTTCC
GCCCATTCTCCGCCCCATGGCTGACTAATTTTTTTTATTTATGCAGAGGCCGAGGCCGCCTCGGCCTCTG
AGCTATTCCAGAAGTAGTGAGGAGGCTTTTTTGGAGGCCTAGGCTTTTGCAAAAAGCTAACTTGTTTATT
GCAGCTTATAATGGTTACAAATAAAGCAATAGCATCACAAATTTCACAAATAAAGCATTTTTTTCACTGC
ATTCTAGTTGTGGTTTGTCCAAACTCATCAATGTATCTTATCATGTCTGGATCCGCTGCATTAATGAATC
GGCCAACGCGCGGGGAGAGGCGGTTTGCGTATTGGGCGCTCTTCCGCTTCCTCGCTCACTGACTCGCTGC
GCTCGGTCGTTCGGCTGCGGCGAGCGGTATCAGCTCACTCAAAGGCGGTAATACGGTTATCCACAGAATC
AGGGGATAACGCAGGAAAGAACATGTGAGCAAAAGGCCAGCAAAAGGCCAGGAACCGTAAAAAGGCCGCG
TTGCTGGCGTTTTTCCATAGGCTCCGCCCCCCTGACGAGCATCACAAAAATCGACGCTCAAGTCAGAGGT
GGCGAAACCCGACAGGACTATAAAGATACCAGGCGTTTCCCCCTGGAAGCTCCCTCGTGCGCTCTCCTGT
TCCGACCCTGCCGCTTACCGGATACCTGTCCGCCTTTCTCCCTTCGGGAAGCGTGGCGCTTTCTCATAGC
TCACGCTGTAGGTATCTCAGTTCGGTGTAGGTCGTTCGCTCCAAGCTGGGCTGTGTGCACGAACCCCCCG
TTCAGCCCGACCGCTGCGCCTTATCCGGTAACTATCGTCTTGAGTCCAACCCGGTAAGACACGACTTATC
GCCACTGGCAGCAGCCACTGGTAACAGGATTAGCAGAGCGAGGTATGTAGGCGGTGCTACAGAGTTCTTG
AAGTGGTGGCCTAACTACGGCTACACTAGAAGAACAGTATTTGGTATCTGCGCTCTGCTGAAGCCAGTTA
CCTTCGGAAAAAGAGTTGGTAGCTCTTGATCCGGCAAACAAACCACCGCTGGTAGCGGTGGTTTTTTTGT
TTGCAAGCAGCAGATTACGCGCAGAAAAAAAGGATCTCAAGAAGATCCTTTGATCTTTTCTACGGGGTCT
GACGCTCAGTGGAACGAAAACTCACGTTAAGGGATTTTGGTCATGAGATTATCAAAAAGGATCTTCACCT
AGATCCTTTTAAATTAAAAATGAAGTTTTAAATCAATCTAAAGTATATATGAGTAAACTTGGTCTGACAG
TTACCAATGCTTAATCAGTGAGGCACCTATCTCAGCGATCTGTCTATTTCGTTCATCCATAGTTGCCTGA
CTCCCCGTCGTGTAGATAACTACGATACGGGAGGGCTTACCATCTGGCCCCAGTGCTGCAATGATACCGC
GAGACCCACGCTCACCGGCTCCAGATTTATCAGCAATAAACCAGCCAGCCGGAAGGGCCGAGCGCAGAAG
TGGTCCTGCAACTTTATCCGCCTCCATCCAGTCTATTAATTGTTGCCGGGAAGCTAGAGTAAGTAGTTCG
CCAGTTAATAGTTTGCGCAACGTTGTTGCCATTGCTACAGGCATCGTGGTGTCACGCTCGTCGTTTGGTA
TGGCTTCATTCAGCTCCGGTTCCCAACGATCAAGGCGAGTTACATGATCCCCCATGTTGTGCAAAAAAGC
GGTTAGCTCCTTCGGTCCTCCGATCGTTGTCAGAAGTAAGTTGGCCGCAGTGTTATCACTCATGGTTATG
GCAGCACTGCATAATTCTCTTACTGTCATGCCATCCGTAAGATGCTTTTCTGTGACTGGTGAGTACTCAA
CCAAGTCATTCTGAGAATAGTGTATGCGGCGACCGAGTTGCTCTTGCCCGGCGTCAATACGGGATAATAC
CGCGCCACATAGCAGAACTTTAAAAGTGCTCATCATTGGAAAACGTTCTTCGGGGCGAAAACTCTCAAGG
ATCTTACCGCTGTTGAGATCCAGTTCGATGTAACCCACTCGTGCACCCAACTGATCTTCAGCATCTTTTA
CTTTCACCAGCGTTTCTGGGTGAGCAAAAACAGGAAGGCAAAATGCCGCAAAAAAGGGAATAAGGGCGAC
ACGGAAATGTTGAATACTCATACTCTTCCTTTTTCAATATTATTGAAGCATTTATCAGGGTTATTGTCTC
ATGAGCGGATACATATTTGAATGTATTTAGAAAAATAAACAAATAGGGGTTCCGCGCACATTTCCCCGAA
AAGTGC
Features (pLannotate 1.2.2; 19 found; start..end, strand, type, name):
     11..390     +  enhancer       CMV enhancer: human cytomegalovirus immediate early enhancer
    392..669     +  promoter       chicken β-actin promoter: No description available
    670..1686    +  intron         chimeric intron: chimera between introns from chicken β-actin and rabbit β-globin
   1684..1740    +  CDS            HBB (fragment): HBB_LEPEU - Experimental evidence at protein level: Swiss-Prot protein existence level 1. Involved in oxygen transport from the lung to the various peripheral tissues. From Lepus europaeus (European hare).
   1744..2454    +  CDS            mTagBFP2: mTagBFP2 is a basic (constitutively fluorescent) blue fluorescent protein published in 2011, derived from Entacmaea quadricolor. It is reported to be a very rapidly-maturing monomer with very low acid sensitivity.
   2533..3558    +  CDS            cre: RECR_BPP1 - Experimental evidence at protein level: Swiss-Prot protein existence level 1. Catalyzes site-specific recombination between two 34-base- pair LOXP sites. Its role is to maintain the phage genome as a monomeric unit-copy plasmid in the lysogenic state. From Escherichia phage P1 (Bacteriophage P1).
   3571..4506    +  CDS            ERT2: mutated ligand-binding domain of the human estrogen receptor (Feil et al., 1997)
   4589..4644    +  polyA_signal   β-globin poly(A) signal: rabbit β-globin polyadenylation signal (Gil and Proudfoot, 1987)
   5029..5045    -  protein_bind   lac operator: The lac repressor binds to the lac operator to inhibit transcription in E. coli. This inhibition can be relieved by adding lactose or isopropyl-β-D-thiogalactopyranoside (IPTG). lac repressor encoded by lacI
   5053..5083    -  promoter       lac promoter: promoter for the E. coli lac operon
   5098..5119    -  protein_bind   CAP binding site: CAP binding activates transcription in the presence of cAMP. E. coli catabolite activator protein
   5132..5171    -  CDS            lacI (fragment): lac repressor; lacI; The lac repressor binds to the lac operator to inhibit transcription in E. coli. This inhibition can be relieved by adding lactose or isopropyl-β-D-thiogalactopyranoside (IPTG).
   5178..5200    +  promoter       SV40 promoter (fragment): SV40 enhancer and early promoter
   5224..5359    +  rep_origin     SV40 ori: SV40 origin of replication
   5379..5513    +  polyA_signal   SV40 poly(A) signal: SV40 polyadenylation signal
   5515..5569    -  CDS            lacI (fragment): lac repressor; lacI; The lac repressor binds to the lac operator to inhibit transcription in E. coli. This inhibition can be relieved by adding lactose or isopropyl-β-D-thiogalactopyranoside (IPTG).
   5752..6340    -  rep_origin     ori: high-copy-number ColE1/pMB1/pBR322/pUC origin of replication
   6511..7371    -  CDS            AmpR: β-lactamase; bla; confers resistance to ampicillin, carbenicillin, and related antibiotics
   7372..7476    -  promoter       AmpR promoter: bla
