[The description below was written by a language model from this plasmid's Addgene catalogue record and pLannotate feature annotations shown in this document.]
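Description:
pCAGGS-mTagBFP2-T2A-iCreERT2 (PAA) is a mammalian expression plasmid of about 7.5 kb built on the pCAGGS backbone and used in Cre/lox work. It is maintained in E. coli through a high-copy ColE1/pUC-type origin and selected with ampicillin via the β-lactamase gene and its own promoter. The backbone also carries remnants of lac regulatory sequence (promoter, operator, CAP site and short lacI fragments), which play no part in the payload, and an SV40 origin of replication with an adjacent SV40 poly(A) signal. The SV40 origin can allow episomal amplification in cells that express large T antigen.

The payload is a single synthetic open reading frame driven by the strong, broadly active CAG arrangement: the CMV immediate-early enhancer, the chicken β-actin promoter and a chimeric β-actin/β-globin intron. Transcription ends at a rabbit β-globin polyadenylation signal. The short "HBB" match just upstream of the coding region is most likely residual β-globin sequence from the CAG cassette rather than an intended product. The reading frame encodes the monomeric blue fluorescent protein mTagBFP2, followed by a T2A ribosome-skipping peptide, which sits in the unannotated gap between the two coding features. Next comes codon-improved Cre (iCre) fused at its C-terminus to ERT2, the mutated oestrogen receptor ligand-binding domain. The T2A lets one transcript yield two separate proteins, so blue fluorescence marks the cells that express the recombinase. The ERT2 fusion keeps Cre inactive until 4-hydroxytamoxifen is supplied, which gives temporal control over recombination at loxP sites. The "PAA" label refers to the N-terminal residues of the iCre-ERT2 portion, but the record does not explain why this variant was made.
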