Addgene plasmid #137859: pCAGGS-mTagBFP2-T2A-iCreERT2 (PAA)
Purpose: Monomeric TagBFP2 and iCre-ERT2 recombinase (PAA N-terminus)
Depositing lab: Mario Capecchi. Depositing organization: University of Utah.
Backbone
  Vector backbone: pCAGGS
  Vector type: Mammalian Expression, Cre/Lox
Growth in bacteria
  Bacterial resistance: Ampicillin, 100 μg/mL
  Growth temperature: 30°C
  Growth strain: DH10B
  Copy number: High Copy
Gene/Insert
  Gene/Insert name: mTagBFP2-T2A-iCreERT2
  Species: Synthetic
Resource information
  A portion of this plasmid was derived from a plasmid made by: pCAGGS was obtained from BCCM/LMBP. mTagBFP2 is from Michael Davidson. iCre is from Rolf Sprengel. ERT2 is from Pierre Chambon.
Terms and licenses: Academic/Nonprofit Terms; Industry Terms: Not Available to Industry
How to cite: pCAGGS-mTagBFP2-T2A-iCreERT2 (PAA) was a gift from Mario Capecchi (Addgene plasmid # 137859 ; http://n2t.net/addgene:137859 ; RRID:Addgene_137859)
